Addgene plasmid #239293: TDH3pro-rtTA-tetO7pro-T7pol-pRS413
Purpose: Expresses the reverse tetracycline activator (rtTA) and T7 polymerase; Plasmid #1 of the tet-on overexpression system
Depositing lab: Anita Hopper. Depositing organization: Ohio State University. Publication: Free introns of tRNAs as complementarity-dependent regulators of gene expression. Nostramo RT, Sinopoli PL, Bao A, Metcalf S, Peltier LM, Hopper AK. Mol Cell. 2025 Feb 20;85(4):726-741.e6. doi: 10.1016/j.molcel.2025.01.019. Epub 2025 Feb 11. PubMed 39938518.
Backbone
  Vector backbone: pRS413
  Backbone size w/o insert (bp): 4970
  Total vector size (bp): 10236
  Vector type: Yeast Expression
  Selectable markers: HIS3
Growth in bacteria
  Bacterial resistance: Ampicillin, 100 μg/mL
  Growth temperature: 37°C
  Growth strain: DH5alpha
  Copy number: Low Copy
Gene/Insert 1
  Gene/Insert name: T7 polymerase with NLS and P278L
  Insert size (bp): 2688
  Mutation: NLS between amino acids 11 and 12; T278L
  Promoter: tetracycline-responsive element (TRE) and CYC1 promoter
  Cloning method: Restriction Enzyme; 5′ cloning site NotI (not destroyed); 3′ cloning site BamHI (not destroyed)
  Sequencing primers: 5′ GGGTAATATAGATCAATTCC
Gene/Insert 2
  Gene/Insert name: reverse tetracycline transactivator (rtTA)
  Insert size (bp): 1014
  Mutation: Contains M2-SE-G72P mutations, described in Addgene Plasmid #177924
  Promoter: TDH3
  Cloning method: Restriction Enzyme; 5′ cloning site NotI (not destroyed); 3′ cloning site NotI (not destroyed)
  Sequencing primers: 5′ GGCCGCCGGTATCGATAAGC
Terms and licenses: Academic/Nonprofit Terms; Industry Terms: Not Available to Industry
How to cite: TDH3pro-rtTA-tetO7pro-T7pol-pRS413 was a gift from Anita Hopper (Addgene plasmid # 239293 ; http://n2t.net/addgene:239293 ; RRID:Addgene_239293)
