[The description below was written by a language model from this plasmid's Addgene catalogue record and pLannotate feature annotations shown in this document.]
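Description:
TDH3pro-rtTA-tetO7pro-T7pol-pRS413 is a yeast expression plasmid built on the pRS413 shuttle backbone, and it is described as plasmid #1 of a two-part tet-on overexpression system. In Saccharomyces cerevisiae it is maintained as a low-copy centromeric episome through its CEN6/ARS element and selected by histidine prototrophy through the HIS3 marker with its own promoter. In E. coli it is propagated through a ColE1/pUC-type origin with ampicillin resistance (bla). Typical pBluescript-derived remnants are also present, including an f1 origin, lacZα and lac promoter fragments, and T7 and T3 promoters flanking the multiple cloning site.

The payload consists of two cassettes in the same orientation. In the first, the strong constitutive TDH3 (GAP) promoter drives the reverse tetracycline transactivator, a TetR-derived DNA-binding domain fused to the VP16 activation domain. This rtTA carries the M2-SE-G72P mutations and is followed by a PGK1 terminator. In the second, a tetracycline response element with seven tetO copies, coupled to a CYC1 promoter, controls bacteriophage T7 RNA polymerase and ends in the CYC1 terminator. The polymerase has a nuclear localization signal inserted between residues 11 and 12 and a leucine substitution at position 278. The record is inconsistent about this change, writing it as P278L in the insert name and T278L in the mutation field.

rtTA binds tetO only when tetracycline or doxycycline is present, so adding the drug induces nuclear T7 polymerase. The polymerase would then presumably transcribe a T7 promoter-driven target on the companion plasmid, which this record does not describe.
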