Features (pLannotate 1.2.2; 27 found; start..end, strand, type, name):
    137..186     +  misc_feature   bom (fragment): basis of mobility region from pBR322
    187..267     -  CDS            MRM1 (fragment): MRM1_YEAST - Also known as PET56 From Saccharomyces cerevisiae (strain ATCC 204508 / S288c) (Baker's yeast).
    317..504     +  promoter       HIS3 promoter: S. cerevisiae HIS3
    505..1167    +  CDS            HIS3: imidazoleglycerol-phosphate dehydratase, required for histidine biosynthesis; S. cerevisiae HIS3; yeast auxotrophic marker
   1375..1426    +  misc_feature   bom (fragment): basis of mobility region from pBR322
   1454..1882    -  rep_origin     f1 ori (sequence partly withheld): f1 bacteriophage origin of replication; arrow indicates direction of (+) strand synthesis
   1886..2041    -  CDS            lacZα (fragment): LacZα fragment of β-galactosidase; lacZ fragment
   2049..2067    +  promoter       T7 promoter: promoter for bacteriophage T7 RNA polymerase
   2076..2102    -  misc_feature   MCS (fragment): pBluescript multiple cloning site
   2114..2303    -  terminator     CYC1 terminator: S. cerevisiae CYC1; transcription terminator for CYC1
   2346..5030    -  CDS            RPOL_BPT7: Experimental evidence at protein level: Swiss-Prot protein existence level 1. Highly processive DNA-dependent RNA polymerase that catalyzes the transcription of class II and class III viral genes. Recognizes a specific promoter sequence and enters first into an 'abortive phase' where very short transcripts are synthesized and released before proceeding to the processive transcription of long RNA chains. Unwinds the double-stranded DNA to expose the coding strand for templating. Participates in the initiation of viral DNA replication presumably by making primers accessible to the DNA polymerase
   5224..5495    -  protein_bind   tetracycline response element: contains seven copies of the tetracycline operator tetO tetracycline repressor TetR
   5542..5732    -  terminator     PGK1 terminator (fragment): S. cerevisae PGK1; transcription terminator for 3-phosphoglycerate kinase gene
   5742..5975    -  CDS            VP16 AD: transcriptional activation domain of herpes simplex virus protein VP16 (Triezenberg et al., 1988; Cousens et al., 1989); UL48
   6127..6746    -  CDS            TetR (fragment): tetracycline repressor TetR; tetR from transposon Tn10; TetR binds to the tetracycline operator tetO to inhibit transcription. This inhibition can be relieved by adding tetracycline or doxycycline.
   6747..7414    -  promoter       GAP promoter: S. cerevisiae TDH3; promoter for glyceraldehyde-3-phosphate dehydrogenase
   7431..7454    -  misc_feature   MCS (fragment): pBluescript multiple cloning site
   7467..7485    -  promoter       T3 promoter: promoter for bacteriophage T3 RNA polymerase
   7530..7546    -  protein_bind   lac operator: The lac repressor binds to the lac operator to inhibit transcription in E. coli. This inhibition can be relieved by adding lactose or isopropyl-β-D-thiogalactopyranoside (IPTG). lac repressor encoded by lacI
   7554..7584    -  promoter       lac promoter: promoter for the E. coli lac operon
   7599..7620    -  protein_bind   CAP binding site: CAP binding activates transcription in the presence of cAMP. E. coli catabolite activator protein
   7633..7725    -  CDS            lacI (fragment): lac repressor; lacI; The lac repressor binds to the lac operator to inhibit transcription in E. coli. This inhibition can be relieved by adding lactose or isopropyl-β-D-thiogalactopyranoside (IPTG).
   7908..8496    -  rep_origin     ori: high-copy-number ColE1/pMB1/pBR322/pUC origin of replication
   8667..9527    -  CDS            AmpR: β-lactamase; bla; confers resistance to ampicillin, carbenicillin, and related antibiotics
   9528..9632    -  promoter       AmpR promoter: bla
   9662..10165   -  misc_feature   CEN/ARS: S. cerevisiae CEN6 centromere fused to an autonomously replicating sequence
  10240..35      +  CDS            rop (fragment) (across the origin): Rop protein, which maintains plasmids at low copy number; rop
>Addgene plasmid #239293 | TDH3pro-rtTA-tetO7pro-T7pol-pRS413 | addgene full sequence | sequence record 476828 | Addgene NGS Result
TCGCGCGTTTCGGTGATGACGGTGAAAACCTCTGACACATGCAGCTCCCGGAGACGGTCACAGCTTGTCT
GTAAGCGGATGCCGGGAGCAGACAAGCCCGTCAGGGCGCGTCAGCGGGTGTTGGCGGGTGTCGGGGCTGG
CTTAACTATGCGGCATCAGAGCAGATTGTACTGAGAGTGCACCATAAATTCCCGTTTTAAGAGCTTGGTG
AGCGCTAGGAGTCACTGCCAGGTATCGTTTGAACACGGCATTAGTCAGGGAAGTCATAACACAGTCCTTT
CCCGCAATTTTCTTTTTCTATTACTCTTGGCCTCCTCTAGTACACTCTATATTTTTTTATGCCTCGGTAA
TGATTTTCATTTTTTTTTTTCCACCTAGCGGATGACTCTTTTTTTTTCTTAGCGATTGGCATTATCACAT
AATGAATTATACATTATATAAAGTAATGTGATTTCTTCGAAGAATATACTAAAAAATGAGCAGGCAAGAT
AAACGAAGGCAAAGATGACAGAGCAGAAAGCCCTAGTAAAGCGTATTACAAATGAAACCAAGATTCAGAT
TGCGATCTCTTTAAAGGGTGGTCCCCTAGCGATAGAGCACTCGATCTTCCCAGAAAAAGAGGCAGAAGCA
GTAGCAGAACAGGCCACACAATCGCAAGTGATTAACGTCCACACAGGTATAGGGTTTCTGGACCATATGA
TACATGCTCTGGCCAAGCATTCCGGCTGGTCGCTAATCGTTGAGTGCATTGGTGACTTACACATAGACGA
CCATCACACCACTGAAGACTGCGGGATTGCTCTCGGTCAAGCTTTTAAAGAGGCCCTAGGGGCCGTGCGT
GGAGTAAAAAGGTTTGGATCAGGATTTGCGCCTTTGGATGAGGCACTTTCCAGAGCGGTGGTAGATCTTT
CGAACAGGCCGTACGCAGTTGTCGAACTTGGTTTGCAAAGGGAGAAAGTAGGAGATCTCTCTTGCGAGAT
GATCCCGCATTTTCTTGAAAGCTTTGCAGAGGCTAGCAGAATTACCCTCCACGTTGATTGTCTGCGAGGC
AAGAATGATCATCACCGTAGTGAGAGTGCGTTCAAGGCTCTTGCGGTTGCCATAAGAGAAGCCACCTCGC
CCAATGGTACCAACGATGTTCCCTCCACCAAAGGTGTTCTTATGTAGTGACACCGATTATTTAAAGCTGC
AGCATACGATATATATACATGTGTATATATGTATACCTATGAATGTCAGTAAGTATGTATACGAACAGTA
TGATACTGAAGATGACAAGGTAATGCATCATTCTATACGTGTCATTCTGAACGAGGCGCGCTTTCCTTTT
TTCTTTTTGCTTTTTCTTTTTTTTTCTCTTGAACTCGACGGATCTATGCGGTGTGAAATACCGCACAGAT
GCGTAAGGAGAAAATACCGCATCAGGAAATTGTAAGCGTTAATATTTTGTTAAAATTCGCGTTAAATTTT
TGTTAAATCAGCTCATTTTTTAACCAATAGGCCGAAATCGGCAAAATCCCTTATAAATCAAAAGAATAGA
CCGAGATAGGGT
[37 nt withheld, positions 1553-1589]
AAAGAACGTGGACTCCAACGTCAAAGG
[49 nt withheld, positions 1617-1665]
T
[91 nt withheld, positions 1667-1757]
G
[124 nt withheld, positions 1759-1882]
CCATTCGCCATTCAGGCTGCGCAACTGTTGGGAAGGGCGATCGGTGCGGGCCTCTTCGCTATTACGCCAG
CTGGCGAAAGGGGGATGTGCTGCAAGGCGATTAAGTTGGGTAACGCCAGGGTTTTCCCAGTCACGACGTT
GTAAAACGACGGCCAGTGAGCGCGCGTAATACGACTCACTATAGGGCGAATTGGGTACCGGGCCCCCCCT
CGAGGTCGACCAAATTAAAGCCTTCGAGCGTCCCAAAACCTTCTCAAGCAAGGTTTTCAGTATAATGTTA
CATGCGTACACGCGTCTGTACAGAAAAAAAAGAAAAATTTGAAATATAAATAACGTTCTTAATACTAACA
TAACTATAAAAAAATAAATAGGGACCTAGACTTCAGGTTGTCTAACTCCTTCCTTTTCGGTTAGAGCGGA
TGTGGGGGGAGGGCGTGAATGTAAGCGTGACATAACTAATTTACGCGAACGCGAAGTCCGACTCTAAGAT
GTCACGGAGGTTCAAGTTACCTTTAGCCGGAAGTGCTGGCATTTTGTCCAATTGAGACTCGTGCAACTGG
TCAGCGAACTGGTCGTAGAAATCAGCCAGTACATCACAAGACTCATATGTGTCAACCATAGTTTCGCGCA
CTGCTTTGAACAGGTTCGCAGCGTCAGCCGGAATGGTACCGAAGGAGTCGTGAATCAGTGCAAAAGATTC
GATTCCGTACTTCTCGTGTGCCCACACTACAGTCTTACGAAGGTGGCTACCGTCTTGGCTGTGTACAAAG
TTAGGAGCGATACCAGACTCCTGTTTGTGTGCATCAATCTCGCTATCTTTGTTGGTGTTAATGGTAGGCT
GTAAGCGGAACTGACCGAGGAACATCAGGTTCAAGCGCGTCTGAATAGGCTTCTTGTATTCCTGCCACAC
AGGGAAACCATCAGGAGTTACCCAATGCACAGCGCAACGCTTGCGAAGAATCTCTCCAGTCTTCTTATCT
TTGACCTCAGCAGCCAGCAGCTTAGCAGCAGACTTAAGCCAGTTCATTGCTTCAACCGCAGCTACCACCG
TCACGCTCACAGATTCCCAAATCAGCTTAGCCATGTATCCAGCAGCCTGATTCGGCTGAGTGAACATCAG
ACCCTTGCCGGAATCAATAGCTGGCTGAATGGTATCTTCCAGCACTTGTTGACGGAAGCCGAACTCTTTG
GACCCGTAAGCCAGCGTCATGACTGAACGCTTAGTCACACTGCGAGTAACACCGTAAGCCAGCCATTGAC
CAGCCAGTGCCTTAGTGCCCAGCTTGACTTTCTCAGAGATTTCACCAGTGTTCTCATCGGTCACGGTAAC
TACTTCGTTATCGGTCCCATTGATTGCGTCTGCTTGTAGAATCTCGTTGACTTTCTTAGCAACAATCCCG
TAGATGTCCTGAACGGTTTCACTAGGAAGCAAGTTAACCGCGCGACCACCTACCTCATCTCGGAGCATCG
CGGAGAAGTGCTGGATGCCAGAGCAAGACCCGTCAAACGCCAGCGGAAGGGAGCAGTTATAGCTCAGGCC
GTGGTGCTGTACCCCAGCGTACTCAAAGCAGAACGCAAGGAAGCAGAACGGAGAATCTTGCTCAGCCCAC
CAAGTGTTCTCCAGTGGAGACTTAGCGCAAGCCATGATGTTCTCGTGGTTTTCCTCAATGAACTTGATGC
GCTCAGGGAACGGAACCTTATCGACACCCGCACAGTTTGCACCGTGGATTTTCAGCCAGTAGTAACCTTC
CTTACCGATTGGTTTACCTTTCGCCAGCGTAAGCAGTCCTTTGGTCATATCGTTACCTTGCGGGTTGAAC
ATTGACACAGCGTAAACACGACCGCGCCAGTCCATGTTGTAAGGGAACCAGATGGCCTTATGGTTAGCAA
ACTTATTGGCTTGCTCAAGCATGAACTCAAGGCTGATACGGCGAGACTTGCGAGCCTTGTCCTTGCGGTA
CACAGCAGCGGCAGCACGTTTCCACGCGGTGAGAGCCTCAGGATTCATGTCGATGTCTTCCGGTTTCATC
GGGAGTTCTTCACGCTCAATCGCAGGGATGTCCTCGACCGGACAATGCTTCCACTTGGTGATTACGTTGG
CGACCGCTAGGACTTTCTTGTTGATTTTCCATGCGGTGTTTTGCGCAATGTTAATCGCTTTGTACACCTC
AGGCATGTAAACGTCTTCGTAGCGCATCAGTGCTTTCTTACTGTGAGTACGCACCAGCGCCAGAGGACGA
CGACCGTTAGCCCAATAGCCACCACCAGTAATGCCAGTCCACGGCTTAGGAGGAACTACGCAAGGTTGGA
ACATCAGAGAGATGCCAGCCAGCGCACCTGCACGGGTTGCGATAGCCTCAGCGTATTCAGGTGCGAGTTC
GATAGTCTCAGAGTCTTGACCTACTACGCCAGCATTTTGGCGGTGTAAGCTAACCATTCCGGTTGACTCA
ATGAGCATCTCGATGCAGCGTACTCCTACATGAATAGAGTCTTCCTTATGCCACGAAGACCACGCCTCGC
CACCGAGTAGACCCTTAGAGAGCATGTCAGCCTCGACAACTTGCATAAATGCTTTCTTGTAGACGTGCCC
TACGCGCTTGTTGAGTTGTTCCTCAACGTTTTTCTTGAAGTGCTTAGCTTCAAGGTCACGGATACGACCG
AAGCGAGCCTCGTCCTCAATGGCCCGACCGATTGCGCTTGCTACAGCCTGAACGGTTGTATTGTCAGCAC
TGGTTAGGCAAGCCAGAGTGGTCTTAATGGTGATGTACGCTACGGCTTCCGGCTTGATTTCTTGCAGGAA
CTGGAAGGCTGTCGGGCGCTTGCCGCGCTTAGCTTTCACTTCCTCAAACCAGTCGTTGATGCGTGCAATC
ATCTTAGGGAGTAGGGTAGTGATGAGAGGCTTGGCGGCAGCGTTATCCGCAACCTCACCAGCTTTAAGTT
GACGCTCAAACATCTTGCGGAAGCGTGCTTCACCCATCTCGTAAGACTCATGCTCAAGGGCCAACTGTTC
GCGAGCTAAACGCTCACCGTAATGGTCAGCCAGAGTGTTGAACGGGATAGCAGCCAGTTCGATGTCAGAG
AATTCGACCTTTCTCTTCTTTTTTGGAGGCTCGAGGAATTCGTTCTTAGCGATGTTAATCGTGTTCATGG
ATCCGACCCCCCGATGATCCGGTAATTTAGTGTGTGTATTTGTGTTTGCGTGTCTATAGAAGTATAGTAA
TTTATGCTACAAAGGACCTAATGTATAAGGAAAGAATATTTAGAGAAAAGAAGAAAACAAGAGTTTTATA
TACATACAGAGCACATGCATGCCATAGGGTACCGAGCTCGACTTTCACTTTTCTCTATCACCGATAGGGA
GTGGTAAACTCGACTTTCACTTTTCTCTATCACTGATAGGGAGTGGTAAACTCGACTTTCACTTTTCTCT
ATCACTGATAGGGAGTGGTAAACCTCGACTTTCACTTTTCTCTATCACCGATAGGGAGTGGTAAACTCGA
CTTTCACTTTTCTCTATCACTGATAGGGAGTGGTAAACTCGACTTTCACTTTTCTCTATCACTGATAGGG
AGTGGTAAACTCGACTTTCACTTTTCTCTATCACTGATAGGGAGTGGTAAACTCGATCGAGGAATTGATC
TATATTACCCGCGGCCGCCTAAAGGCATTAAAAGAGGAGCGAATTTTTTTTTAATAAAAATCTTAATAAT
CATTAAAAGATAAATAATAGTCTATATATACGTATATAAATAAAAAATATTCAAAAAATAAAATAAACTA
TTATTTTAGCGTAAAGGATGGGGAAAGAGAAAAGAAAAAAATTGATCTATCGATTTCAATTCAATTCAAT
TTATCTAGTCCCACCGTACTCGTCAATTCCAAGGGCATCGGTAAACATCTGCTCAAACTCGAAGTCGGCC
ATATCCAGAGCGCCGTAGGGGGCGGAGTCGTGGGGGGTAAATCCCGGACCCGGGGAATCCCCGTCCCCCA
ACATGTCCAGATCGAAATCGTCTAGCGCGTCGGCATGCGCCATCGCCACGTCCTCGCCGTCTAAGTGGAG
CTCGTCCCCCAGGCTGACATCGGTCGGGGGGGCCGTCGACAGTCTGCGCGTGTGTCCCGCGGGGAGAAAG
GACAGGCGCGGAGCCGCCAGCCCCGCCTCTTCGGGGGCGTCGTCGTCCGGGAGATCGAGCAGGCCCTCGA
TGGTAGACCCGTAATTGTTTTTCGTACGCGCGCGGCTGTACGCGGACCCACTTTCACATTTAAGTTGTTT
TTCTAATCCGCATATGATCAATTCAAGGCCGAATAAGAAGGCTGGCTCTGCACCTTGGCGATCAAATAAT
TCGATAGCTTGTTTTAATAATGGCGGCATACTATCAGTAGTAGGTGTTTCCCTTTCTTCTTTAGCGACTT
GATGCTCTTGTTCTTCCAATACGCAACCTAAAGTAAAGTGCCCCACAGCGCTGAGTGCATATAATGCATT
CTCTAGTGAAAAACCTTGTTGGCATAAAAAGGCTAATTGATTTTCGAGAGTTTCATACTGTTTTTCTGTA
GGCCGTGTACCTAAATGTACTTTTGCTCCATCGCGATGACTTAGTAAAGCACATCTATAACTTTTAGCGT
TATTACGTAAAAAATCTTGCCAGCTTTCAGGTTCTAAAGGGCAAGAGTGAGTATGGTGCCTATCTAACAT
CTCAATGGGTAAGGCGTCGAGCAAAGCCCGCTTATTTTTTACATGCCAATACAATGTAGGCTGCTCTACA
CCTAGCTTCTGGGCGAGTTTACGGGTTGTTAAACCTTCGATTCCGACCCCATTAAGCAGCTCTAATGCGC
CGTTAATAATTTTACTTTTATCTAATCTAGACATTTTGTTTGTTTATGTGTGTTTATTCGAAACTAAGTT
CTTGGTGTTTTAAAACTAAAAAAAAGACTAACTATAAAAGTAGAATTTAAGAAGTTTAAGAAATAGATTT
ACAGAATTACAATCAATACCTACCGTCTTTATATACTTATTAGTCAAGTAGGGGAATAATTTCAGGGAAC
TGGTTTCAACCTTTTTTTTCAGCTTTTTCCAAATCAGAGAGAGCAGAAGGTAATAGAAGGTGTAAGAAAA
TGAGATAGATACATGCGTGGGTCAATTGCCTTGTGTCATCATTTACTCCAGGCAGGTTGCATCACTCCAT
TGAGGTTGTGCCCGTTTTTTGCCTGTTTGTGCCCCTGTTCTCTGTAGTTGCGCTAAGAGAATGGACCTAT
GAACTGATGGTTGGTGAAGAAAACAATATTTTGGTGCTGGGATTCTTTTTTTTTTCTGGATGCCAGCTTA
AAAAGCGGGCTCCATTATATTTAGTGGATGCCAGGAATAAACTGTTCACCCAGACACCTACGATGTTATA
TATTCTGTGTAACCCGCCCCCTATTTTGGGCATGTACGGGTTACAGCAGAATTAAAAGGCTAATTTTTTG
ACTAAATAAAGTTAGGAAAATCACTACTATTAATTATTTACGTATTCTTTGAAATGGCAGTATTGATAAT
GAAAGCTTATCGATACCGGCGGCCGCCACCGCGGTGGAGCTCCAGCTTTTGTTCCCTTTAGTGAGGGTTA
ATTGCGCGCTTGGCGTAATCATGGTCATAGCTGTTTCCTGTGTGAAATTGTTATCCGCTCACAATTCCAC
ACAACATACGAGCCGGAAGCATAAAGTGTAAAGCCTGGGGTGCCTAATGAGTGAGCTAACTCACATTAAT
TGCGTTGCGCTCACTGCCCGCTTTCCAGTCGGGAAACCTGTCGTGCCAGCTGCATTAATGAATCGGCCAA
CGCGCGGGGAGAGGCGGTTTGCGTATTGGGCGCTCTTCCGCTTCCTCGCTCACTGACTCGCTGCGCTCGG
TCGTTCGGCTGCGGCGAGCGGTATCAGCTCACTCAAAGGCGGTAATACGGTTATCCACAGAATCAGGGGA
TAACGCAGGAAAGAACATGTGAGCAAAAGGCCAGCAAAAGGCCAGGAACCGTAAAAAGGCCGCGTTGCTG
GCGTTTTTCCATAGGCTCCGCCCCCCTGACGAGCATCACAAAAATCGACGCTCAAGTCAGAGGTGGCGAA
ACCCGACAGGACTATAAAGATACCAGGCGTTTCCCCCTGGAAGCTCCCTCGTGCGCTCTCCTGTTCCGAC
CCTGCCGCTTACCGGATACCTGTCCGCCTTTCTCCCTTCGGGAAGCGTGGCGCTTTCTCATAGCTCACGC
TGTAGGTATCTCAGTTCGGTGTAGGTCGTTCGCTCCAAGCTGGGCTGTGTGCACGAACCCCCCGTTCAGC
CCGACCGCTGCGCCTTATCCGGTAACTATCGTCTTGAGTCCAACCCGGTAAGACACGACTTATCGCCACT
GGCAGCAGCCACTGGTAACAGGATTAGCAGAGCGAGGTATGTAGGCGGTGCTACAGAGTTCTTGAAGTGG
TGGCCTAACTACGGCTACACTAGAAGAACAGTATTTGGTATCTGCGCTCTGCTGAAGCCAGTTACCTTCG
GAAAAAGAGTTGGTAGCTCTTGATCCGGCAAACAAACCACCGCTGGTAGCGGTGGTTTTTTTGTTTGCAA
GCAGCAGATTACGCGCAGAAAAAAAGGATCTCAAGAAGATCCTTTGATCTTTTCTACGGGGTCTGACGCT
CAGTGGAACGAAAACTCACGTTAAGGGATTTTGGTCATGAGATTATCAAAAAGGATCTTCACCTAGATCC
TTTTAAATTAAAAATGAAGTTTTAAATCAATCTAAAGTATATATGAGTAAACTTGGTCTGACAGTTACCA
ATGCTTAATCAGTGAGGCACCTATCTCAGCGATCTGTCTATTTCGTTCATCCATAGTTGCCTGACTCCCC
GTCGTGTAGATAACTACGATACGGGAGGGCTTACCATCTGGCCCCAGTGCTGCAATGATACCGCGAGACC
CACGCTCACCGGCTCCAGATTTATCAGCAATAAACCAGCCAGCCGGAAGGGCCGAGCGCAGAAGTGGTCC
TGCAACTTTATCCGCCTCCATCCAGTCTATTAATTGTTGCCGGGAAGCTAGAGTAAGTAGTTCGCCAGTT
AATAGTTTGCGCAACGTTGTTGCCATTGCTACAGGCATCGTGGTGTCACGCTCGTCGTTTGGTATGGCTT
CATTCAGCTCCGGTTCCCAACGATCAAGGCGAGTTACATGATCCCCCATGTTGTGCAAAAAAGCGGTTAG
CTCCTTCGGTCCTCCGATCGTTGTCAGAAGTAAGTTGGCCGCAGTGTTATCACTCATGGTTATGGCAGCA
CTGCATAATTCTCTTACTGTCATGCCATCCGTAAGATGCTTTTCTGTGACTGGTGAGTACTCAACCAAGT
CATTCTGAGAATAGTGTATGCGGCGACCGAGTTGCTCTTGCCCGGCGTCAATACGGGATAATACCGCGCC
ACATAGCAGAACTTTAAAAGTGCTCATCATTGGAAAACGTTCTTCGGGGCGAAAACTCTCAAGGATCTTA
CCGCTGTTGAGATCCAGTTCGATGTAACCCACTCGTGCACCCAACTGATCTTCAGCATCTTTTACTTTCA
CCAGCGTTTCTGGGTGAGCAAAAACAGGAAGGCAAAATGCCGCAAAAAAGGGAATAAGGGCGACACGGAA
ATGTTGAATACTCATACTCTTCCTTTTTCAATATTATTGAAGCATTTATCAGGGTTATTGTCTCATGAGC
GGATACATATTTGAATGTATTTAGAAAAATAAACAAATAGGGGTTCCGCGCACATTTCCCCGAAAAGTGC
CACCTGACGGATCGCTTGCCTGTAACTTACACGCGCCTCGTATCTTTTAATGATGGAATAATTTGGGAAT
TTACTCTGTGTTTATTTATTTTTATGTTTTGTATTTGGATTTTAGAAAGTAAATAAAGAAGGTAGAAGAG
TTACGGAATGAAGAAAAAAAAATAAACAAAGGTTTAAAAAATTTCAACAAAAAGCGTACTTTACATATAT
ATTTATTAGACAAGAAAAGCAGATTAAATAGATATACATTCGATTAACGATAAGTAAAATGTAAAATCAC
AGGATTTTCGTGTGTGGTCTTCTACACAGACAAGATGAAACAATTCGGCATTAATACCTGAGAGCAGGAA
GAGCAAGATAAAAGGTAGTATTTGTTGGCGATCCCCCTAGAGTCTTTTACATCTTCGGAAAACAAAAACT
ATTTTTTCTTTAATTTCTTTTTTTACTTTCTATTTTTAATTTATATATTTATATTAAAAAATTTAAATTA
TAATTATTTTTATAGCACGTGATGAAAAGGACCCTAAGAAACCATTATTATCATGACATTAACCTATAAA
AATAGGCGTATCACGAGGCCCTTTCGTC
